>Addgene plasmid #132934 | pABM-D4-miR30-CypA | depositor full sequence | sequence record 255510 | pABM-D4-miR30-CypA sequence 6114 bps
GTCGACGGATCGGGAGATCTCCCGATCCCCTATGGTGCACTCTCAGTACAATCTGCTCTGATGCCGCATA
GTTAAGCCAGTATCTGCTCCCTGCTTGTGTGTTGGAGGTCGCTGAGTAGTGCGCGAGCAAAATTTAAGCT
ACAACAAGGCAAGGCTTGACCGACAATTGCATGAAGAATCTGCTTAGGGTTAGGCGTTTTGCGCTGCTTC
GCGATGTACGGGCCAGATATACGCGCTGTGGAATGTGTGTCAGTTAGGGTGTGGAAAGTCCCCAGGCTCC
CCAGCAGGCAGAAGTATGCAAAGCATGCATCTCAATTAGTCAGCAACCAGGTGTGGAAAGTCCCCAGGCT
CCCCAGCAGGCAGAAGTATGCAAAGCATGCATCTCAATTAGTCAGCAACCATAGTCCCGCCCCTAACTCC
GCCCATCCCGCCCCTAACTCCGCCCAGTTCCGCCCATTCTCCGCCCCATGGCTGACTAATTTTTTTTATT
TATGCAGAGGCCGAGGCCGCCTCTGCCTCTGAGCTATTCCAGAAGTAGTGAGGAGGCTTTTTTGGAGGCC
TAGGCTTTTGCAAAAAGCTTTGACATTGATTATTGACTAGTTATTAATAGTAATCAATTACGGGGTCATT
AGTTCATAGCCCATATATGGAGTTCCGCGTTACATAACTTACGGTAAATGGCCCGCCTGGCTGACCGCCC
AACGACCCCCGCCCATTGACGTCAATAATGACGTATGTTCCCATAGTAACGCCAATAGGGACTTTCCATT
GACGTCAATGGGTGGAGTATTTACGGTAAACTGCCCACTTGGCAGTACATCAAGTGTATCATATGCCAAG
TACGCCCCCTATTGACGTCAATGACGGTAAATGGCCCGCCTGGCATTATGCCCAGTACATGACCTTATGG
GACTTTCCTACTTGGCAGTACATCTACGTATTAGTCATCGCTATTACCATGGTGATGCGGTTTTGGCAGT
ACATCAATGGGCGTGGATAGCGGTTTGACTCACGGGGATTTCCAAGTCTCCACCCCATTGACGTCAATGG
GAGTTTGTTTTGGCACCAAAATCAACGGGACTTTCCAAAATGTCGTAACAACTCCGCCCCATTGACGCAA
ATGGGCGGTAGGCGTGTACGGTGGGAGGTCTATATAAGCAGCGCGTTTTGCCTGTACTGGGTCTCTCTGG
TTAGACCAGATCTGAGCCTGGGAGCTCTCTGGCTAACTAGGGAACCCACTGCTTAAGCCTCAATAAAGCT
TGCCTTGAGTGCTTCAAGTAGTGTGTGCCCGTCTGTTGTGTGACTCTGGTAACTAGAGATCCCTCAGACC
CTTTTAGTCAGTGTGGAAAATCTCTAGCAGTGGCGCCCGAACAGGGACTTGAAAGCGAAAGGGAAACCAG
AGGAGCTCTCTCGACGCAGGACTCGGCTTGCTGAAGCGCGCACGGCAAGAGGCGAGGGGCGGCGACTGGT
GAGTACGCCAAAAATTTTGACTAGCGGAGGCTAGAAGGAGAGAGATGGGTGCGAGAGCGTCAGTATTAAG
CGGGGGAGAATTAGATCGCGATGGGAAAAAATTCGGTTAAGGCCAGGGGGAAAGAAAAAATATAAATTAA
AACATATAGTATGGGCAAGCAGGGAGCTAGAACGATTCGCAGTTAATCCTGGCCTGTTAGAAACATCAGA
AGGCTGTAGACAAATACTGGGACAGCTACAACCATCCCTTCAGACAGGATCAGAAGAACTTAGATCATTA
TATAATACAGTAGCAACCCTCTATTGTGTGCATCAAAGGATAGAGATAAAAGACACCAAGGAAGCTTTAG
ACAAGATAGAGGAAGAGCAAAACAAAAGTAAGACCACCGCACAGCAAGCGGCCGGCCGCTGATCTTCAGA
CCTGGAGGAGGAGATATGAGGGACAATTGGAGAAGTGAATTATATAAATATAAAGTAGTAAAAATTGAAC
CATTAGGAGTAGCACCCACCAAGGCAAAGAGAAGAGTGGTGCAGAGAGAAAAAAGAGCAGTGGGAATAGG
AGCTTTGTTCCTTGGGTTCTTGGGAGCAGCAGGAAGCACTATGGGCGCAGCGTCAATGACGCTGACGGTA
CAGGCCAGACAATTATTGTCTGGTATAGTGCAGCAGCAGAACAATTTGCTGAGGGCTATTGAGGCGCAAC
AGCATCTGTTGCAACTCACAGTCTGGGGCATCAAGCAGCTCCAGGCAAGAATCCTGGCTGTGGAAAGATA
CCTAAAGGATCAACAGCTCCTGGGGATTTGGGGTTGCTCTGGAAAACTCATTTGCACCACTGCTGTGCCT
TGGAATGCTAGTTGGAGTAATAAATCTCTGGAACAGATTTGGAATCACACGACCTGGATGGAGTGGGACA
GAGAAATTAACAATTACACAAGCTTAATACACTCCTTAATTGAAGAATCGCAAAACCAGCAAGAAAAGAA
TGAACAAGAATTATTGGAATTAGATAAATGGGCAAGTTTGTGGAATTGGTTTAACATAACAAATTGGCTG
TGGTATATAAAATTATTCATAATGATAGTAGGAGGCTTGGTAGGTTTAAGAATAGTTTTTGCTGTACTTT
CTATAGTGAATAGAGTTAGGCAGGGATATTCACCATTATCGTTTCAGACCCACCTCCCAACCCCGAGGGG
ACCCGACAGGCCCGAAGGAATAGAAGAAGAAGGTGGAGAGAGAGACAGAGACAGATCCATTCGATTAGTG
AACGGATCGGCACTGCGTGCGCCAATTCTGCAGACAAATGGCAGTATTCATCCACAATTTTAAAAGAAAA
GGGGGGATTGGGGGGTACAGTGCAGGGGAAAGAATAGTAGACATAATAGCAACAGACATACAAACTAAAG
AATTACAAAAACAAATTACAAAAATTCAAAATTTTCGGGTTTATTACAGGGACAGCAGAGATCCAGTTTG
GTTAATTAACTGCAGCCCCGATAAAATAAAAGATTTTATTTAGTCTCCAGAAAAAGGGGGGAATGAAAGA
CCCCACCTGTAGGTTTGGCAAGCTAGCTGCAGTAACGCCATTTTGCAAGGCATGGAAAAATACCAAACCA
AGAATAGAGAAGTTCAGATCAAGGGCGGGTACATGAAAATAGCTAACGTTGGGCCAAACAGGATATCTGC
GGTGAGCAGTTTCGGCCCCGGCCCGGGGCCAAGAACAGATGGTCACCGCAGTTTCGGCCCCGGCCCGAGG
CCAAGAACAGATGGTCCCCAGATATGGCCCAACCCTCAGCAGTTTCTTAAGACCCATCAGATGTTTCCAG
GCTCCCCCAAGGACCTGAAATGACCCTGCGCCTTATTTGAATTAACCAATCAGCCTGCTTCTCGCTTCTG
TTCGCGCGCTTCTGCTTCCCGAGCTCTATAAAAGAGCTCACAACCCCTCACTCGGCGCGCCAGTCCTCCG
ACAGACTGAGTCGCCCGGGGGTCTAGAACGCGTGCCGCCATGGCTAAACCACTGTCCCAGGAAGAATCCA
CACTGATCGAACGAGCAACCGCTACTATCAACTCAATCCCAATCTCCGAAGACTACTCTGTGGCCTCCGC
CGCCCTGAGCAGCGACGGACGAATCTTCACCGGCGTGAACGTCTACCACTTTACCGGCGGCCCCTGCGCT
GAGCTGGTGGTCCTGGGAACTGCAGCCGCTGCAGCCGCTGGAAATCTGACCTGTATCGTGGCTATCGGGA
ACGAAAATAGGGGAATCCTGTCTCCATGCGGCCGGTGTAGACAGGTCCTGCTGGATCTGCATCCCGGGAT
CAAGGCAATTGTGAAAGACTCAGATGGACAGCCCACAGCCGTCGGCATTCGCGAGCTGCTGCCTAGCGGC
TATGTGTGGGAAGGGTGAGCGATCGCCGCGGCCGCCTTCTTAACCCAACAGAAGGCTCGAGAAGGTATAT
TGCTGTTGACAGTGAGCGATGGATTGCAGAGTTAAGTTTATAGTGAAGCCACAGATGTATAAACTTAACT
CTGCAATCCAGTGCCTACTGCCTCGGACTTCAAGGGGCTAGAATTCGGCAGCTGTAGATCTTAGCCACTT
TTTAAAAGAAAAGGGGGGACTGGAAGGGCTAACTGCATCCGGACTGTACTGGGTCTCTCTGGTTAGACCA
GATCTGAGCCTGGGAGCTCTCTGGCTAACTAGGGAACCCACTGCTTAAGCCTCAATAAAGCTTGCCTTGA
GTGCTTCAAGTAGTGTGTGCCCGTCTGTTGTGTGACTCTGGTAACTAGAGATCCCTCAGACCCTTTTAGT
CAGTGTGGAAAATCTCTAGCAGGGCCCGTTTCATGTGAGCAAAAGGCCAGCAAAAGGCCAGGAACCGTAA
AAAGGCCGCGTTGCTGGCGTTTTTCCATAGGCTCCGCCCCCCTGACGAGCATCACAAAAATCGACGCTCA
AGTCAGAGGTGGCGAAACCCGACAGGACTATAAAGATACCAGGCGTTTCCCCCTGGAAGCTCCCTCGTGC
GCTCTCCTGTTCCGACCCTGCCGCTTACCGGATACCTGTCCGCCTTTCTCCCTTCGGGAAGCGTGGCGCT
TTCTCATAGCTCACGCTGTAGGTATCTCAGTTCGGTGTAGGTCGTTCGCTCCAAGCTGGGCTGTGTGCAC
GAACCCCCCGTTCAGCCCGACCGCTGCGCCTTATCCGGTAACTATCGTCTTGAGTCCAACCCGGTAAGAC
ACGACTTATCGCCACTGGCAGCAGCCACTGGTAACAGGATTAGCAGAGCGAGGTATGTAGGCGGTGCTAC
AGAGTTCTTGAAGTGGTGGCCTAACTACGGCTACACTAGAAGAACAGTATTTGGTATCTGCGCTCTGCTG
AAGCCAGTTACCTTCGGAAAAAGAGTTGGTAGCTCTTGATCCGGCAAACAAACCACCGCTGGTAGCGGTG
GTTTTTTTGTTTGCAAGCAGCAGATTACGCGCAGAAAAAAAGGATCTCAAGAAGATCCTTTGATCTTTTC
TACGGGGTCTGACGCTCAGTGGAACGAAAACTCACGTTAAGGGATTTTGGTCATGAGATTATCAAAAAGG
ATCTTCACCTAGATCCTTTTAAATTAAAAATGAAGTTTTAAATCAATCTAAAGTATATATGAGTAAACTT
GGTCTGACAGTTACCAATGCTTAATCAGTGAGGCACCTATCTCAGCGATCTGTCTATTTCGTTCATCCAT
AGTTGCCTGACTCCCCGTCGTGTAGATAACTACGATACGGGAGGGCTTACCATCTGGCCCCAGTGCTGCA
ATGATACCGCGAGACCCACGCTCACCGGCTCCAGATTTATCAGCAATAAACCAGCCAGCCGGAAGGGCCG
AGCGCAGAAGTGGTCCTGCAACTTTATCCGCCTCCATCCAGTCTATTAATTGTTGCCGGGAAGCTAGAGT
AAGTAGTTCGCCAGTTAATAGTTTGCGCAACGTTGTTGCCATTGCTACAGGCATCGTGGTGTCACGCTCG
TCGTTTGGTATGGCTTCATTCAGCTCCGGTTCCCAACGATCAAGGCGAGTTACATGATCCCCCATGTTGT
GCAAAAAAGCGGTTAGCTCCTTCGGTCCTCCGATCGTTGTCAGAAGTAAGTTGGCCGCAGTGTTATCACT
CATGGTTATGGCAGCACTGCATAATTCTCTTACTGTCATGCCATCCGTAAGATGCTTTTCTGTGACTGGT
GAGTACTCAACCAAGTCATTCTGAGAATAGTGTATGCGGCGACCGAGTTGCTCTTGCCCGGCGTCAATAC
GGGATAATACCGCGCCACATAGCAGAACTTTAAAAGTGCTCATCATTGGAAAACGTTCTTCGGGGCGAAA
ACTCTCAAGGATCTTACCGCTGTTGAGATCCAGTTCGATGTAACCCACTCGTGCACCCAACTGATCTTCA
GCATCTTTTACTTTCACCAGCGTTTCTGGGTGAGCAAAAACAGGAAGGCAAAATGCCGCAAAAAAGGGAA
TAAGGGCGACACGGAAATGTTGAATACTCATACTCTTCCTTTTTCAATATTATTGAAGCATTTATCAGGG
TTATTGTCTCATGAGCGGATACATATTTGAATGTATTTAGAAAAATAAACAAATAGGGGTTCCGCGCACA
TTTCCCCGAAAAGTGCCACCTGAC
Features (pLannotate 1.2.2; 18 found; start..end, strand, type, name):
     31..83      -  misc_feature   bom (fragment): basis of mobility region from pBR322
    245..574     +  promoter       SV40 promoter: SV40 enhancer and early promoter
    582..961     +  enhancer       CMV enhancer: human cytomegalovirus immediate early enhancer
    962..1161    +  promoter       CMV promoter: human cytomegalovirus (CMV) immediate early promoter
   1179..1359    +  LTR            5' LTR (truncated): truncated 5' long terminal repeat (LTR) from HIV-1
   1406..1531    +  misc_feature   HIV-1 Ψ: packaging signal of human immunodeficiency virus type 1
   1515..1853    +  CDS            HIV-1 gag (fragment): gag protein from human immunodeficiency virus 1; gag
   2028..2261    +  misc_feature   RRE: The Rev response element (RRE) of HIV-1 allows for Rev-dependent mRNA export from the nucleus to the cytoplasm.
   2638..2738    +  CDS            Rev (fragment): human immunodeficiency virus 1 (HIV-1) Rev protein; rev; enhances nuclear export of unspliced and incompletely spliced viral mRNAs
   2788..2905    +  misc_feature   cPPT/CTS: central polypurine tract and central termination sequence of HIV-1
   3042..3449    +  promoter       SFFV promoter: spleen focus-forming virus long terminal repeat (LTR) promoter
   3479..3865    +  CDS            bsd: BSD_ASPTE - Experimental evidence at protein level: Swiss-Prot protein existence level 1. Catalyzes the deamination of the cytosine moiety of the antibiotics blasticidin S, cytomycin and acetylblasticidin S. From Aspergillus terreus.
   3890..3935    +  ncRNA          5' miR-30a (fragment): sequence upstream of the 71-nt precursor of the human miR-30a microRNA (Zeng et al., 2002) miRNA
   3951..4100    +  CDS            nef (fragment): NEF_HV1LA - Experimental evidence at protein level: Swiss-Prot protein existence level 1. Extracellular Nef protein targets CD4(+) T-lymphocytes for apoptosis by interacting with CXCR4 surface receptors. From Human immunodeficiency virus type 1 group M subtype B (isolate Lai) (HIV-1).
   4111..4291    +  LTR            5' LTR (truncated): truncated 5' long terminal repeat (LTR) from HIV-1
   4362..4950    -  rep_origin     ori: high-copy-number ColE1/pMB1/pBR322/pUC origin of replication
   5121..5981    -  CDS            AmpR: β-lactamase; bla; confers resistance to ampicillin, carbenicillin, and related antibiotics
   5982..6086    -  promoter       AmpR promoter: bla
