>Addgene plasmid #132934 | pABM-D4-miR30-CypA | addgene full sequence | sequence record 259352 | Addgene NGS Result
GCTTAGGGTTAGGCGTTTTGCGCTGCTTCGCGATGTACGGGCCAGATATACGCGCTGTGGAATGTGTGTC
AGTTAGGGTGTGGAAAGTCCCCAGGCTCCCCAGCAGGCAGAAGTATGCAAAGCATGCATCTCAATTAGTC
AGCAACCAGGTGTGGAAAGTCCCCAGGCTCCCCAGCAGGCAGAAGTATGCAAAGCATGCATCTCAATTAG
TCAGCAACCATAGTCCCGCCCCTAACTCCGCCCATCCCGCCCCTAACTCCGCCCAGTTCCGCCCATTCTC
CGCCCCATGGCTGACTAATTTTTTTTATTTATGCAGAGGCCGAGGCCGCCTCTGCCTCTGAGCTATTCCA
GAAGTAGTGAGGAGGCTTTTTTGGAGGCCTAGGCTTTTGCAAAAAGCTCGCGTTGACATTGATTATTGAC
TAGTTATTAATAGTAATCAATTACGGGGTCATTAGTTCATAGCCCATATATGGAGTTCCGCGTTACATAA
CTTACGGTAAATGGCCCGCCTGGCTGACCGCCCAACGACCCCCGCCCATTGACGTCAATAATGACGTATG
TTCCCATAGTAACGCCAATAGGGACTTTCCATTGACGTCAATGGGTGGAGTATTTACGGTAAACTGCCCA
CTTGGCAGTACATCAAGTGTATCATATGCCAAGTACGCCCCCTATTGACGTCAATGACGGTAAATGGCCC
GCCTGGCATTATGCCCAGTACATGACCTTATGGGACTTTCCTACTTGGCAGTACATCTACGTATTAGTCA
TCGCTATTACCATGGTGATGCGGTTTTGGCAGTACATCAATGGGCGTGGATAGCGGTTTGACTCACGGGG
ATTTCCAAGTCTCCACCCCATTGACGTCAATGGGAGTTTGTTTTGGCACCAAAATCAACGGGACTTTCCA
AAATGTCGTAACAACTCCGCCCCATTGACGCAAATGGGCGGTAGGCGTGTACGGTGGGAGGTCTATATAA
GCAGCGCGTTTTGCCTGTACTGGGTCTCTCTGGTTAGACCAGATCTGAGCCTGGGAGCTCTCTGGCTAAC
TAGGGAACCCACTGCTTAAGCCTCAATAAAGCTTGCCTTGAGTGCTTCAAGTAGTGTGTGCCCGTCTGTT
GTGTGACTCTGGTAACTAGAGATCCCTCAGACCCTTTTAGTCAGTGTGGAAAATCTCTAGCAGTGGCGCC
CGAACAGGGACTTGAAAGCGAAAGGGAAACCAGAGGAGCTCTCTCGACGCAGGACTCGGCTTGCTGAAGC
GCGCACGGCAAGAGGCGAGGGGCGGCGACTGGTGAGTACGCCAAAAATTTTGACTAGCGGAGGCTAGAAG
GAGAGAGATGGGTGCGAGAGCGTCAGTATTAAGCGGGGGAGAATTAGATCGCGATGGGAAAAAATTCGGT
TAAGGCCAGGGGGAAAGAAAAAATATAAATTAAAACATATAGTATGGGCAAGCAGGGAGCTAGAACGATT
CGCAGTTAATCCTGGCCTGTTAGAAACATCAGAAGGCTGTAGACAAATACTGGGACAGCTACAACCATCC
CTTCAGACAGGATCAGAAGAACTTAGATCATTATATAATACAGTAGCAACCCTCTATTGTGTGCATCAAA
GGATAGAGATAAAAGACACCAAGGAAGCTTTAGACAAGATAGAGGAAGAGCAAAACAAAAGTAAGACCAC
CGCACAGCAAGCGGCCGGCCGCTGATCTTCAGACCTGGAGGAGGAGATATGAGGGACAATTGGAGAAGTG
AATTATATAAATATAAAGTAGTAAAAATTGAACCATTAGGAGTAGCACCCACCAAGGCAAAGAGAAGAGT
GGTGCAGAGAGAAAAAAGAGCAGTGGGAATAGGAGCTTTGTTCCTTGGGTTCTTGGGAGCAGCAGGAAGC
ACTATGGGCGCAGCGTCAATGACGCTGACGGTACAGGCCAGACAATTATTGTCTGGTATAGTGCAGCAGC
AGAACAATTTGCTGAGGGCTATTGAGGCGCAACAGCATCTGTTGCAACTCACAGTCTGGGGCATCAAGCA
GCTCCAGGCAAGAATCCTGGCTGTGGAAAGATACCTAAAGGATCAACAGCTCCTGGGGATTTGGGGTTGC
TCTGGAAAACTCATTTGCACCACTGCTGTGCCTTGGAATGCTAGTTGGAGTAATAAATCTCTGGAACAGA
TTTGGAATCACACGACCTGGATGGAGTGGGACAGAGAAATTAACAATTACACAAGCTTAATACACTCCTT
AATTGAAGAATCGCAAAACCAGCAAGAAAAGAATGAACAAGAATTATTGGAATTAGATAAATGGGCAAGT
TTGTGGAATTGGTTTAACATAACAAATTGGCTGTGGTATATAAAATTATTCATAATGATAGTAGGAGGCT
TGGTAGGTTTAAGAATAGTTTTTGCTGTACTTTCTATAGTGAATAGAGTTAGGCAGGGATATTCACCATT
ATCGTTTCAGACCCACCTCCCAACCCCGAGGGGACCCGACAGGCCCGAAGGAATAGAAGAAGAAGGTGGA
GAGAGAGACAGAGACAGATCCATTCGATTAGTGAACGGATCGGCACTGCGTGCGCCAATTCTGCAGACAA
ATGGCAGTATTCATCCACAATTTTAAAAGAAAAGGGGGGATTGGGGGGTACAGTGCAGGGGAAAGAATAG
TAGACATAATAGCAACAGACATACAAACTAAAGAATTACAAAAACAAATTACAAAAATTCAAAATTTTCG
GGTTTATTACAGGGACAGCAGAGATCCAGTTTGGTTAATTAACTGCAGCCCCGATAAAATAAAAGATTTT
ATTTAGTCTCCAGAAAAAGGGGGGAATGAAAGACCCCACCTGTAGGTTTGGCAAGCTAGCTGCAGTAACG
CCATTTTGCAAGGCATGGAAAAATACCAAACCAAGAATAGAGAAGTTCAGATCAAGGGCGGGTACATGAA
AATAGCTAACGTTGGGCCAAACAGGATATCTGCGGTGAGCAGTTTCGGCCCCGGCCCGGGGCCAAGAACA
GATGGTCACCGCAGTTTCGGCCCCGGCCCGAGGCCAAGAACAGATGGTCCCCAGATATGGCCCAACCCTC
AGCAGTTTCTTAAGACCCATCAGATGTTTCCAGGCTCCCCCAAGGACCTGAAATGACCCTGCGCCTTATT
TGAATTAACCAATCAGCCTGCTTCTCGCTTCTGTTCGCGCGCTTCTGCTTCCCGAGCTCTATAAAAGAGC
TCACAACCCCTCACTCGGCGCGCCAGTCCTCCGACAGACTGAGTCGCCCGGGGGTCTAGAACGCGTGCCG
CCATGGCTAAACCACTGTCCCAGGAAGAATCCACACTGATCGAACGAGCAACCGCTACTATCAACTCAAT
CCCAATCTCCGAAGACTACTCTGTGGCCTCCGCCGCCCTGAGCAGCGACGGACGAATCTTCACCGGCGTG
AACGTCTACCACTTTACCGGCGGCCCCTGCGCTGAGCTGGTGGTCCTGGGAACTGCAGCCGCTGCAGCCG
CTGGAAATCTGACCTGTATCGTGGCTATCGGGAACGAAAATAGGGGAATCCTGTCTCCATGCGGCCGGTG
TAGACAGGTCCTGCTGGATCTGCATCCCGGGATCAAGGCAATTGTGAAAGACTCAGATGGACAGCCCACA
GCCGTCGGCATTCGCGAGCTGCTGCCTAGCGGCTATGTGTGGGAAGGGTGAGCGATCGCCGCGGCCGCCT
TCTTAACCCAACAGAAGGCTCGAGAAGGTATATTGCTGTTGACAGTGAGCGATGGATTGCAGAGTTAAGT
TTATAGTGAAGCCACAGATGTATAAACTTAACTCTGCAATCCAGTGCCTACTGCCTCGGACTTCAAGGGG
CTAGAATTCGGCAGCTGTAGATCTTAGCCACTTTTTAAAAGAAAAGGGGGGACTGGAAGGGCTAACTGCA
TCCGGACTGTACTGGGTCTCTCTGGTTAGACCAGATCTGAGCCTGGGAGCTCTCTGGCTAACTAGGGAAC
CCACTGCTTAAGCCTCAATAAAGCTTGCCTTGAGTGCTTCAAGTAGTGTGTGCCCGTCTGTTGTGTGACT
CTGGTAACTAGAGATCCCTCAGACCCTTTTAGTCAGTGTGGAAAATCTCTAGCAGGGCCCGTTTCATGTG
AGCAAAAGGCCAGCAAAAGGCCAGGAACCGTAAAAAGGCCGCGTTGCTGGCGTTTTTCCATAGGCTCCGC
CCCCCTGACGAGCATCACAAAAATCGACGCTCAAGTCAGAGGTGGCGAAACCCGACAGGACTATAAAGAT
ACCAGGCGTTTCCCCCTGGAAGCTCCCTCGTGCGCTCTCCTGTTCCGACCCTGCCGCTTACCGGATACCT
GTCCGCCTTTCTCCCTTCGGGAAGCGTGGCGCTTTCTCATAGCTCACGCTGTAGGTATCTCAGTTCGGTG
TAGGTCGTTCGCTCCAAGCTGGGCTGTGTGCACGAACCCCCCGTTCAGCCCGACCGCTGCGCCTTATCCG
GTAACTATCGTCTTGAGTCCAACCCGGTAAGACACGACTTATCGCCACTGGCAGCAGCCACTGGTAACAG
GATTAGCAGAGCGAGGTATGTAGGCGGTGCTACAGAGTTCTTGAAGTGGTGGCCTAACTACGGCTACACT
AGAAGAACAGTATTTGGTATCTGCGCTCTGCTGAAGCCAGTTACCTTCGGAAAAAGAGTTGGTAGCTCTT
GATCCGGCAAACAAACCACCGCTGGTAGCGGTGGTTTTTTTGTTTGCAAGCAGCAGATTACGCGCAGAAA
AAAAGGATCTCAAGAAGATCCTTTGATCTTTTCTACGGGGTCTGACGCTCAGTGGAACGAAAACTCACGT
TAAGGGATTTTGGTCATGAGATTATCAAAAAGGATCTTCACCTAGATCCTTTTAAATTAAAAATGAAGTT
TTAAATCAATCTAAAGTATATATGAGTAAACTTGGTCTGACAGTTACCAATGCTTAATCAGTGAGGCACC
TATCTCAGCGATCTGTCTATTTCGTTCATCCATAGTTGCCTGACTCCCCGTCGTGTAGATAACTACGATA
CGGGAGGGCTTACCATCTGGCCCCAGTGCTGCAATGATACCGCGAGACCCACGCTCACCGGCTCCAGATT
TATCAGCAATAAACCAGCCAGCCGGAAGGGCCGAGCGCAGAAGTGGTCCTGCAACTTTATCCGCCTCCAT
CCAGTCTATTAATTGTTGCCGGGAAGCTAGAGTAAGTAGTTCGCCAGTTAATAGTTTGCGCAACGTTGTT
GCCATTGCTACAGGCATCGTGGTGTCACGCTCGTCGTTTGGTATGGCTTCATTCAGCTCCGGTTCCCAAC
GATCAAGGCGAGTTACATGATCCCCCATGTTGTGCAAAAAAGCGGTTAGCTCCTTCGGTCCTCCGATCGT
TGTCAGAAGTAAGTTGGCCGCAGTGTTATCACTCATGGTTATGGCAGCACTGCATAATTCTCTTACTGTC
ATGCCATCCGTAAGATGCTTTTCTGTGACTGGTGAGTACTCAACCAAGTCATTCTGAGAATAGTGTATGC
GGCGACCGAGTTGCTCTTGCCCGGCGTCAATACGGGATAATACCGCGCCACATAGCAGAACTTTAAAAGT
GCTCATCATTGGAAAACGTTCTTCGGGGCGAAAACTCTCAAGGATCTTACCGCTGTTGAGATCCAGTTCG
ATGTAACCCACTCGTGCACCCAACTGATCTTCAGCATCTTTTACTTTCACCAGCGTTTCTGGGTGAGCAA
AAACAGGAAGGCAAAATGCCGCAAAAAAGGGAATAAGGGCGACACGGAAATGTTGAATACTCATACTCTT
CCTTTTTCAATATTATTGAAGCATTTATCAGGGTTATTGTCTCATGAGCGGATACATATTTGAATGTATT
TAGAAAAATAAACAAATAGGGGTTCCGCGCACATTTCCCCGAAAAGTGCCACCTGACGTCGACGGATCGG
GAGATCTCCCGATCCCCTATGGTGCACTCTCAGTACAATCTGCTCTGATGCCGCATAGTTAAGCCAGTAT
CTGCTCCCTGCTTGTGTGTTGGAGGTCGCTGAGTAGTGCGCGAGCAAAATTTAAGCTACAACAAGGCAAG
GCTTGACCGACAATTGCATGAAGAATCT
Features (pLannotate 1.2.2; 18 found; start..end, strand, type, name):
     64..393     +  promoter       SV40 promoter: SV40 enhancer and early promoter
    405..784     +  enhancer       CMV enhancer: human cytomegalovirus immediate early enhancer
    785..984     +  promoter       CMV promoter: human cytomegalovirus (CMV) immediate early promoter
   1002..1182    +  LTR            5' LTR (truncated): truncated 5' long terminal repeat (LTR) from HIV-1
   1229..1354    +  misc_feature   HIV-1 Ψ: packaging signal of human immunodeficiency virus type 1
   1338..1676    +  CDS            HIV-1 gag (fragment): gag protein from human immunodeficiency virus 1; gag
   1851..2084    +  misc_feature   RRE: The Rev response element (RRE) of HIV-1 allows for Rev-dependent mRNA export from the nucleus to the cytoplasm.
   2461..2561    +  CDS            Rev (fragment): human immunodeficiency virus 1 (HIV-1) Rev protein; rev; enhances nuclear export of unspliced and incompletely spliced viral mRNAs
   2611..2728    +  misc_feature   cPPT/CTS: central polypurine tract and central termination sequence of HIV-1
   2865..3272    +  promoter       SFFV promoter: spleen focus-forming virus long terminal repeat (LTR) promoter
   3302..3688    +  CDS            bsd: BSD_ASPTE - Experimental evidence at protein level: Swiss-Prot protein existence level 1. Catalyzes the deamination of the cytosine moiety of the antibiotics blasticidin S, cytomycin and acetylblasticidin S. From Aspergillus terreus.
   3713..3758    +  ncRNA          5' miR-30a (fragment): sequence upstream of the 71-nt precursor of the human miR-30a microRNA (Zeng et al., 2002) miRNA
   3774..3923    +  CDS            nef (fragment): NEF_HV1LA - Experimental evidence at protein level: Swiss-Prot protein existence level 1. Extracellular Nef protein targets CD4(+) T-lymphocytes for apoptosis by interacting with CXCR4 surface receptors. From Human immunodeficiency virus type 1 group M subtype B (isolate Lai) (HIV-1).
   3934..4114    +  LTR            5' LTR (truncated): truncated 5' long terminal repeat (LTR) from HIV-1
   4185..4773    -  rep_origin     ori: high-copy-number ColE1/pMB1/pBR322/pUC origin of replication
   4944..5804    -  CDS            AmpR: β-lactamase; bla; confers resistance to ampicillin, carbenicillin, and related antibiotics
   5805..5909    -  promoter       AmpR promoter: bla
   5968..6020    -  misc_feature   bom (fragment): basis of mobility region from pBR322
