[The description below was written by a language model from this plasmid's Addgene catalogue record and pLannotate feature annotations shown in this document.]
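Description:
pABM-D4-miR30-CypA is an HIV-1-based lentiviral RNAi vector built on the pABM-D4-miR30 backbone, designed to knock down human cyclophilin A (CypA) while conferring blasticidin resistance on transduced cells. In bacteria it is maintained as a high-copy plasmid through a ColE1/pUC-type origin and selected with ampicillin via β-lactamase. A fragment of the pBR322 bom region is also present.

The viral genome is transcribed in packaging cells from a CMV enhancer/promoter placed upstream of a truncated 5' LTR, a chimeric arrangement that normally makes genomic RNA production independent of Tat. An SV40 enhancer/early promoter lies just upstream of the CMV element. The transfer cassette carries the Ψ packaging signal extending into a gag fragment, the RRE for Rev-dependent nuclear export, and the cPPT/CTS, and it ends in a second truncated LTR preceded by a nef fragment.

Inside this frame, the SFFV promoter drives a single transcript encoding blasticidin S deaminase (bsd), followed by a miR-30a-derived scaffold. The CypA-targeting shRNA was cloned into this scaffold between XhoI and EcoRI sites, which were both retained. Embedding the hairpin in a microRNA context allows it to be expressed from a Pol II promoter and processed by the endogenous miRNA pathway, so drug selection and knockdown are linked on one mRNA.

The two feature tables (repository NGS and depositor sequences, differing by a few nucleotides and in their start point) agree on all elements. Both annotate only a short fragment of the 5' miR-30a flank, so the hairpin and the 3' flank are not explicitly labelled. The associated work concerns CypA protecting HIV-1 from restriction by human TRIM5α.
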