Addgene plasmid #132934: pABM-D4-miR30-CypA
Purpose: Lentivector for CypA knockdown and blasticidin resistance
Depositing lab: Jeremy Luban. Depositing organization: University of Massachusetts, Worcester. Publication: Cyclophilin A protects HIV-1 from restriction by human TRIM5alpha. Kim K, Dauphin A, Komurlu S, McCauley SM, Yurkovetskiy L, Carbone C, Diehl WE, Strambio-De-Castillia C, Campbell EM, Luban J. Nat Microbiol. 2019 Dec;4(12):2044-2051. doi: 10.1038/s41564-019-0592-5. Epub 2019 Oct 21. PubMed 31636416.
Backbone
  Vector backbone: pABM-D4-miR30
  Vector type: Lentiviral, RNAi
  Selectable markers: Blasticidin
Growth in bacteria
  Bacterial resistance: Ampicillin, 100 μg/mL
  Growth temperature: 30°C
  Growth strain: NEB Stable
  Copy number: High Copy
Gene/Insert
  Gene/Insert name: CypA shRNA
  gRNA/shRNA sequence: CTGGATTGCAGAGTTAAGTTTA
  Species: H. sapiens (human)
  Promoter: SFFV
  Cloning method: Restriction Enzyme; 5′ cloning site XhoI (not destroyed); 3′ cloning site EcoRI (not destroyed)
  Sequencing primers: 5′ NA
Terms and licenses: Academic/Nonprofit Terms; Industry Terms: Not Available to Industry
How to cite: pABM-D4-miR30-CypA was a gift from Jeremy Luban (Addgene plasmid # 132934 ; http://n2t.net/addgene:132934 ; RRID:Addgene_132934)
